Addgene plasmid #63102: Frt-V5-hspB1
Purpose: Expression of HSPB1 (small HSP) tagged with V5 in mammalian cells
Depositing lab: Harm Kampinga. Depositing organization: University Medical Center Groningen. Publication: HSPB7 is the most potent polyQ aggregation suppressor within the HSPB family of molecular chaperones. Vos MJ, Zijlstra MP, Kanon B, van Waarde-Verhagen MA, Brunt ER, Oosterveld-Hut HM, Carra S, Sibon OC, Kampinga HH. Hum Mol Genet. 2010 Dec 1;19(23):4677-93. doi: 10.1093/hmg/ddq398. Epub 2010 Sep 15. PubMed 20843828.
Backbone
  Vector backbone: pCMV
  Modifications to backbone: FRT is N-term on HygroB
  Vector type: Mammalian Expression
Growth in bacteria
  Bacterial resistance: Ampicillin, 100 μg/mL
  Growth temperature: 37°C
  Growth strain: DH5alpha
  Copy number: Unknown
Gene/Insert
  Gene/Insert name: hspb1
  Species: H. sapiens (human)
  Entrez Gene: HSPB1 (a.k.a. CMT2F, HEL-S-102, HMN2B, HMND3, HS.76067, HSP27, HSP28, Hsp25, SRP27)
  Promoter: CMV
  Tag / fusion protein: V5 (N terminal on insert)
  Cloning method: Unknown
  Sequencing primers: 5′ CMV-F; 3′ BGH-rev
Terms and licenses: Academic/Nonprofit Terms; Industry Terms: Not Available to Industry
How to cite: Frt-V5-hspB1 was a gift from Harm Kampinga (Addgene plasmid # 63102 ; http://n2t.net/addgene:63102 ; RRID:Addgene_63102)
