[The description below was written by a language model from this plasmid's Addgene catalogue record.]
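Description:
Frt-V5-hspB1 is a mammalian expression plasmid built on a pCMV-type backbone that drives production of human HSPB1 (also known as HSP27), a member of the small heat shock protein family of molecular chaperones. The coding sequence is placed under the CMV promoter, a strong constitutive promoter in most mammalian cell types, and carries a V5 epitope tag at its N-terminus so that the protein can be detected or immunoprecipitated with anti-V5 antibodies independently of endogenous HSPB1. The listed 3′ sequencing primer anneals in a BGH region, which suggests that a bovine growth hormone polyadenylation signal follows the insert, although the record does not list this element explicitly. In bacteria the plasmid is selected with ampicillin; its origin of replication and copy number are not stated.

The backbone is recorded as modified so that an FRT site lies at the N-terminal end of a hygromycin B resistance gene. This arrangement is characteristic of Flp recombinase-based integration systems, in which Flp-mediated recombination between the plasmid FRT and a matching FRT site in a prepared host cell line inserts the plasmid at a defined genomic locus and allows hygromycin selection of integrants, yielding isogenic stable lines. The record does not say whether the hygromycin gene has its own promoter or start codon, nor which host lines are intended. The stated purpose is simply expression of V5-tagged HSPB1 in mammalian cells, and the associated publication compares HSPB family members as suppressors of polyglutamine protein aggregation, so the construct probably served as one of a matched set of tagged HSPB expression vectors. No feature table or full sequence annotation was provided.
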