>Addgene plasmid #63102 | Frt-V5-hspB1 | addgene partial sequence | sequence record 106929 | CMV-F 5'-CGCAAATGGGCGGTAGGCGTG-3'
TATCAGTGATAGAGATCTCCCTATCAGTGATAGAGATCGTCGACGAGCTCGTTTAGTGAACCGTCAGATC
GCCTGGAGACGCCATCCACGCTGTTTTGACCTCCATAGAAGACACCGGGACCGATCCAGCCTCCGGACTC
TAGCGTTTAAACTTAAGCTTGAATTCACCATGGGTAAGCCTATCCCTAACCCTCTCCTCGGTCTCGATTC
TACGGGATCCAAAACCTCGAGAAGCATGACCGAGCGCCGCGTCCCCTTCTCGCTCCTGCGGGGCCCCAGC
TGGGACCCCTTCCGCGACTGGTACCCGCATAGCCGCCTCTTCGACCAGGCCTTCGGGCTGCCCCGGCTGC
CGGAGGAGTGGTCGCAGTGGTTAGGCGGCAGCAGCTGGCCAGGCTACGTGCGCCCCCTGCCCCCCGCCGC
CATCGAGAGCCCCGCAGTGGCCGCGCCCGCCTACAGCCGCGCGCTCAGCCGGCAACTCAGCAGC
[264 nt withheld, positions 485-748]
CTAGCCACGCAGTCCAACGAGATCACCATCCCAGTCACCTTCGAGTCGCGGGCCCAGCTTGGG
