>Addgene plasmid #63102 | Frt-V5-hspB1 | addgene partial sequence | sequence record 107326 | BGH-rev 5'-TAGAAGGCACAGTCGAGG-3'
CTCGATTTTGGCGCGTTTACTTGGCGGCAGTCTCATCGGATTTTGCAGCTTCTGGGCCCCCAAGCTGGGC
CCGCGACTCGAAGGTGACTGGGATGGTGATCTCGTTGGACTGCGTGGCTAG
[264 nt withheld, positions 122-385]
GCTGCTGAGTTGCCGGCTGAGCGCGCGGCTGTAGGCGGGCGCGGCCACTGCGGGGCTCTCGATGGCGGCG
GGGGGCAGGGGGCGCACGTAGCCTGGCCAGCTGCTGCCGCCTAACCACTGCGACCACTCCTCCGGCAGCC
GGGGCAGCCCGAAGGCCTGGTCGAAGAGGCGGCTATGCGGGTACCAGTCGCGGAAGGGGTCCCAGCTGGG
GCCCCGCAGGAGCGAGAAGGGGACGCGGCGCTCGGTCATGCTTCTCGAGGTTTTGGATCCCGTAGAATCG
AGACCGAGGAGAGGGTTAGGGATAGGCTTACCCATGGTGAATTCAAGCTTAAGTTTAAACGCTAGAGTCC
GGAGGCTGGATCGGTCCCGGTGTCTTCTATGGA
